Addgene plasmid #128707: pCPP5053
Purpose: Phytopathogen Pseudomonas syringae pv. tomato type III secretion system effector (gene lacking stop codon) Gateway donor clone
Depositing lab: Alan Collmer. Depositing organization: Cornell University. Publication: A survey of the Pseudomonas syringae pv. tomato DC3000 type III secretion system effector repertoire reveals several effectors that are deleterious when expressed in Saccharomyces cerevisiae. Munkvold KR, Martin ME, Bronstein PA, Collmer A. Mol Plant Microbe Interact. 2008 Apr;21(4):490-502. doi: 10.1094/MPMI-21-4-0490. PubMed 18321194.
Backbone
  Vector backbone: pDONR201
  Vector type: Bacterial Expression
Growth in bacteria
  Bacterial resistance: Kanamycin, 50 μg/mL
  Growth temperature: 37°C
  Growth strain: DH5alpha
  Copy number: High Copy
Gene/Insert
  Gene/Insert name: hopC1
  Species: Pseudomonas syringae
  Cloning method: TOPO Cloning
Terms and licenses: Academic/Nonprofit Terms; Industry Terms: Not Available to Industry
Depositor comments: Also reference: PMID 29742421.
How to cite: pCPP5053 was a gift from Alan Collmer (Addgene plasmid # 128707 ; http://n2t.net/addgene:128707 ; RRID:Addgene_128707)
