[The description below was written by a language model from this plasmid's Addgene catalogue record and pLannotate feature annotations shown in this document.]
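Description:
pCPP5053 is a Gateway entry ("donor") clone carrying the hopC1 gene of the plant pathogen Pseudomonas syringae pv. tomato, which encodes an effector delivered by the type III secretion system. The catalogue lists pDONR201 as the backbone and classifies the plasmid as a bacterial expression vector, although its practical role is as a shuttle for recombinational cloning rather than for expression in its own right. The 3.4 kb plasmid replicates in E. coli at high copy from a ColE1/pUC-type origin and is selected with kanamycin through an aph(3')-Ia resistance gene. The record gives TOPO cloning as the cloning method, which does not obviously match a pDONR201 backbone. The feature table does not settle how the insert was introduced.

The hopC1 open reading frame is annotated by homology as avrPpiC2, a putative cysteine protease avirulence protein from P. syringae pv. pisi. It lies between attL1 and attL2 sites, so an LR recombination reaction can transfer it directionally into any compatible destination vector. A ribosome binding site derived from bacteriophage T7 gene 10 sits between attL1 and the start of the gene and would travel with it, supporting translation in bacterial destination vectors. The gene lacks its stop codon, which allows in-frame C-terminal fusions to tags or reporters supplied by the destination vector. rrnB T1 and T2 terminators upstream of the cassette insulate it from read-through transcription, a T7 promoter lies beyond attL2, and short lacZα and lacI fragments are backbone remnants. The clone belongs to a set used to survey the DC3000 effector repertoire, including tests for effectors that are deleterious when expressed in Saccharomyces cerevisiae.
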