Features (pLannotate 1.2.2; 11 found; start..end, strand, type, name):
    166..754     -  rep_origin     ori: high-copy-number ColE1/pMB1/pBR322/pUC origin of replication
    901..1710    -  CDS            KanR: aminoglycoside phosphotransferase; aph(3')-Ia; confers resistance to kanamycin in bacteria or G418 (Geneticin®) in eukaryotes
   1844..1862    +  promoter       T7 promoter: promoter for bacteriophage T7 RNA polymerase
   1880..1979    +  protein_bind   attL2: mutant version of attL; recombination site for the Gateway® LR reaction LR Clonase™
   1996..2802    -  CDS            avrPpiC2: AVRP2_PSESJ - Protein inferred from homology: Swiss-Prot protein existence level 3. Potential cysteine protease. Avirulence protein, which may be essential during infection of plant cells from Pea and some Arabidopsis thaliana cultivars. May act by affecting the plant defense system. In plants lacking appropriate resistance (R) gene, it probably impairs the plant defense system and leads to the bacteria multiplication. In contrast, in plants containing the appropriate R protein, it is unable to induce disease symptoms, explaining its avirulence name. From Pseudomonas syringae pv. pisi.
   2812..2832    -  RBS            RBS: efficient ribosome binding site from bacteriophage T7 gene 10 (Olins and Rangwala, 1989)
   2844..2943    -  protein_bind   attL1: mutant version of attL; recombination site for the Gateway® LR reaction LR Clonase™
   2959..2995    +  CDS            lacZα (fragment): LacZα fragment of β-galactosidase; lacZ fragment
   3042..3085    -  terminator     rrnB T1 terminator: Escherichia coli rrnB; transcription terminator T1 from the E. coli rrnB gene
   3217..3244    +  terminator     rrnB T2 terminator: transcription terminator T2 from the E. coli rrnB gene
   3299..3391    -  CDS            lacI (fragment): lac repressor; lacI; The lac repressor binds to the lac operator to inhibit transcription in E. coli. This inhibition can be relieved by adding lactose or isopropyl-β-D-thiogalactopyranoside (IPTG).
>Addgene plasmid #128707 | pCPP5053 | addgene full sequence | sequence record 327619 | Addgene NGS Result
CACTGACTCGCTGCGCTCGGTCGTTCGGCTGCGGCGAGCGGTATCAGCTCACTCAAAGGCGGTAATACGG
TTATCCACAGAATCAGGGGATAACGCAGGAAAGAACATGTGAGCAAAAGGCCAGCAAAAGGCCAGGAACC
GTAAAAAGGCCGCGTTGCTGGCGTTTTTCCATAGGCTCCGCCCCCCTGACGAGCATCACAAAAATCGACG
CTCAAGTCAGAGGTGGCGAAACCCGACAGGACTATAAAGATACCAGGCGTTTCCCCCTGGAAGCTCCCTC
GTGCGCTCTCCTGTTCCGACCCTGCCGCTTACCGGATACCTGTCCGCCTTTCTCCCTTCGGGAAGCGTGG
CGCTTTCTCATAGCTCACGCTGTAGGTATCTCAGTTCGGTGTAGGTCGTTCGCTCCAAGCTGGGCTGTGT
GCACGAACCCCCCGTTCAGCCCGACCGCTGCGCCTTATCCGGTAACTATCGTCTTGAGTCCAACCCGGTA
AGACACGACTTATCGCCACTGGCAGCAGCCACTGGTAACAGGATTAGCAGAGCGAGGTATGTAGGCGGTG
CTACAGAGTTCTTGAAGTGGTGGCCTAACTACGGCTACACTAGAAGAACAGTATTTGGTATCTGCGCTCT
GCTGAAGCCAGTTACCTTCGGAAAAAGAGTTGGTAGCTCTTGATCCGGCAAACAAACCACCGCTGGTAGC
GGTGGTTTTTTTGTTTGCAAGCAGCAGATTACGCGCAGAAAAAAAGGATCTCAAGAAGATCCTTTGATCT
TTTCTACGGGGTCTGACGCTCAGTGGAACGACGCGTAACTCACGTTAAGGGATTTTGGTCATGAGCTTGC
GCCGTCCCGTCAAGTCAGCGTAATGCTCTGCCAGTGTTACAACCAATTAACCAATTCTGATTAGAAAAAC
TCATCGAGCATCAAATGAAACTGCAATTTATTCATATCAGGATTATCAATACCATATTTTTGAAAAAGCC
GTTTCTGTAATGAAGGAGAAAACTCACCGAGGCAGTTCCATAGGATGGCAAGATCCTGGTATCGGTCTGC
GATTCCGACTCGTCCAACATCAATACAACCTATTAATTTCCCCTCGTCAAAAATAAGGTTATCAAGTGAG
AAATCACCATGAGTGACGACTGAATCCGGTGAGAATGGCAAAAGTTTATGCATTTCTTTCCAGACTTGTT
CAACAGGCCAGCCATTACGCTCGTCATCAAAATCACTCGCATCAACCAAACCGTTATTCATTCGTGATTG
CGCCTGAGCGAGACGAAATACGCGATCGCTGTTAAAAGGACAATTACAAACAGGAATCGAATGCAACCGG
CGCAGGAACACTGCCAGCGCATCAACAATATTTTCACCTGAATCAGGATATTCTTCTAATACCTGGAATG
CTGTTTTTCCGGGGATCGCAGTGGTGAGTAACCATGCATCATCAGGAGTACGGATAAAATGCTTGATGGT
CGGAAGAGGCATAAATTCCGTCAGCCAGTTTAGTCTGACCATCTCATCTGTAACATCATTGGCAACGCTA
CCTTTGCCATGTTTCAGAAACAACTCTGGCGCATCGGGCTTCCCATACAAGCGATAGATTGTCGCACCTG
ATTGCCCGACATTATCGCGAGCCCATTTATACCCATATAAATCAGCATCCATGTTGGAATTTAATCGCGG
CCTCGACGTTTCCCGTTGAATATGGCTCATAACACCCCTTGTATTACTGTTTATGTAAGCAGACAGTTTT
ATTGTTCATGATGATATATTTTTATCTTGTGCAATGTAACATCAGAGATTTTGAGACACGGGCCAGAGCT
GCCAGGAAACAGCTATGACCATGTAATACGACTCACTATAGGGGATATCAGCTGGATGGCAAATAATGAT
TTTATTTTGACTGATAGTGACCTGTTCGTTGCAACAAATTGATAAGCAATGCTTTCTTATAATGCCAACT
TTGTACAAGAAAGCTGGGTCGGCGCGCCCACCCTTGTGTATTTTTGAAGCGAATACTTGAACGCCGATTA
AAGGCAGCCCATCTGCCGATGATATGTTTTCGATAGTATCAGCCAACGCTTTCGAGTGTGTATGAAACTC
TCCGAGATTGGGATCAAATAAGGTCGCTCTTTTGCCATCTGATGATACAGAAAAGCCCAAAGCGTGGGCA
ATTTCTTGGCTGTATATCACCATTACCCCTCTCTTATTTTCTACAATTGCATCACATAAGGAGCTTAGCG
CAGCTTCATCTGTGCTCACCTGCCGCCCTGACTGCTTACACGCAATTAGGAAGGGTAGGCCTGAGTTCGA
CTTGTCCTCTAGAACAGGTTGAAGCTTTAACCCCTTCAACTCAGCAGCTTGCAATAAACTTTCTGTGCCA
GCCATCGCGCCACTTGATACTCCGGGGTTTGCGGAAGCTTGCTCCATCAGAAATTTGTGCTCAGTCCGAT
AGAAGTTATGAACAGTACGAGCATGCACCACCCCTTCAAAGGAACCCAGAAACCTCATTCTTTCTGCCGA
TGCATAGGGCGTAACATGATCTTTCCCGGCATGAATCATGTTAATCCAGCTCAATGAAAGGCCAAAGCAC
ATTGCACGCTGACTGATGCCATGATTATTCGTGCAAATATCCTGATCGAATCTCGCCAATGTAATTGACG
ACAATTGGGTCGGAAGCTTTTTCCACCGTCCATCACTGAACTGTGCAGGATCAGGCATTTGATTCTCGAC
CGAAGCCGAAGACCCAGCTTGAACAGTGGTTAGGCTTGGGTGTTTTCCGATGTGTCCAGACACGATTGTC
ATGGTGAAGGGCTCCTTCTTAAAGTTAAACAAGGCGGCCGCGGAGCCTGCTTTTTTGTACAAAGTTGGCA
TTATAAAAAAGCATTGCTCATCAATTTGTTGCAACGAACAGGTCACTATCAGTCAAAATAAAATCATTAT
TTGGGGCCCGAGCTTAAGACTGGCCGTCGTTTTACAACGTCGTGACTGGGAAAACATCCATGCTAGCGTT
AACGCGAGAGTAGGGAACTGCCAGGCATCAAATAAAACGAAAGGCTCAGTCGGAAGACTGGGCCTTTCGT
TTTATCTGTTGTTTGTCGGTGAACGCTCTCCTGAGTAGGACAAATCCGCCGGGAGCGGATTTGAACGTTG
TGAAGCAACGGCCCGGAGGGTGGCGGGCAGGACGCCCGCCATAAACTGCCAGGCATCAAACTAAGCAGAA
GGCCATCCTGACGGATGGCCTTTTTGCGTTTCTACAAACTCTTCCTGGCTAGCGGTACGCGTATTAATTG
CGTTGCGCTCACTGCCCGCTTTCCAGTCGGGAAACCTGTCGTGCCAGCTGCATTAATGAATCGGCCAACG
CGCGGGGAGAGGCGGTTTGCGTATTGGGCGCTCTTCCGCTTCCTCGCT
